LOCUS       NEWMOL 3952 bp DNA circular 21-JUL-2015
SOURCE
  ORGANISM
COMMENT     This file is created by Vector NTI http://www.invitrogen.com/
COMMENT     VNTDATE|740068714|
COMMENT     VNTDBDATE|740068714|
COMMENT     LSOWNER|
COMMENT     VNTNAME|NEWMOL|
COMMENT     Vector_NTI_Display_Data_(Do_Not_Edit!)
COMMENT     (SXF
COMMENT     (CGexDoc "NEWMOL" 0 3952
COMMENT     (CDBMol 0 0 1 1 1 0 0 0 0 "" "" 0 0 0 0 (CObList) (CObList)
            (CObList)
COMMENT     (CObList) -1 "")
COMMENT     (CDocSetData 1 1 0 0 0 0 "MAIN" 1 1 1 1 0 0 1 1 0 1 10 5 4294967295
            50 0
COMMENT     1 0 (CHomObj 0 0 0 3 75) (CWordArray) (CWordArray) (CStringList)
COMMENT     (CStringList "atg" "gtg") (CStringList "taa" "tga" "tag") (CObList)
            1
COMMENT     "{(0,1),2}" 0 0 "" 0 4294967295 0 0 0 0 0 0 1 "MAIN" 0 0 30 0
COMMENT     (CProteinMotifSearchObject 70 20 1 1 1 1 0 0 1 0 0 0 0 0))
COMMENT     (CMolPar 0 0 0 0 4294967295 1 3952 0 0 0 0 0 0 0 0) (CStringList)
COMMENT     (CStringList) (CObList) (COAPar 25 250 50 0 6 4 3 7)
COMMENT     (COAPar 25 250 50 0 6 4 3 7) (COAPar 25 250 50 0 6 4 3 7) (CObList)
COMMENT     (CObList
COMMENT     #0=(CFSignal (CObList) "NeoR/KanR" 61 0 0 1670 2464 0 (CStringList)
COMMENT     (CStringList) 1 1 1 1 "")
COMMENT     #1=(CFSignal (CObList) "BbsI" 21 0 0 452 457 0 (CStringList)
COMMENT     (CStringList) 1 1 1 1 "")
COMMENT     #2=(CFSignal (CObList) "BbsI" 21 0 0 444 449 0 (CStringList)
COMMENT     (CStringList) 1 1 1 1 "")
COMMENT     #3=(CFSignal (CObList) "Ori" 33 0 0 3183 3771 0 (CStringList)
COMMENT     (CStringList) 1 1 1 1 "")
COMMENT     #4=(CFSignal (CObList) "T7" 28 0 1 839 857 0 (CStringList)
            (CStringList)
COMMENT     1 1 1 1 "")
COMMENT     #5=(CFSignal (CObList) "Sp6" 28 0 0 239 256 0 (CStringList)
COMMENT     (CStringList) 1 1 1 1 "")
COMMENT     #6=(CFSignal (CObList) "lac promoter" 30 0 0 143 173 0 (CStringList)
COMMENT     (CStringList) 1 1 1 1 "")
COMMENT     #7=(CFSignal (CObList) "BleoR" 61 0 0 2671 3045 0 (CStringList)
COMMENT     (CStringList) 1 1 1 1 "")
COMMENT     #8=(CFSignal (CObList) "U6 promoter" 29 0 1 459 769 0 (CStringList)
COMMENT     (CStringList) 1 1 1 1 "")
COMMENT     #9=(CFSignal (CObList) "Guide RNA scaffold" 21 0 1 378 441 0
COMMENT     (CStringList) (CStringList) 1 1 1 1 "")
COMMENT     #10=(CFSignal (CObList) "Termination signal" 43 0 0 371 377 0
COMMENT     (CStringList) (CStringList) 1 1 1 1 "")) (CObList) (CObList)
COMMENT     (CObList) (CObList) (CObList) (CObList)
COMMENT     (CTextView 0
COMMENT     #11=(CGroupPar (CParagraph 0 (0 0) 1 2 0 0 180)
COMMENT     (CObjectList
COMMENT     #12=(CRefLinePar
COMMENT     (CLinePar (CParagraph 0 (0 0) 0 2 0 0 233) "NEWMOL" 2) 5 "" 0
COMMENT     4)
COMMENT     #13=(CFolderPar
COMMENT     (CGroupPar (CParagraph 1 (0 0) 1 1 0 0 178)
COMMENT     (CObjectList
COMMENT     #14=(CLinePar (CParagraph 0 (0 0) 1 2 1 0 180)
COMMENT     "DNA 'NEWMOL'" 1)
COMMENT     #15=(CLinePar (CParagraph 0 (0 0) 1 2 1 0 180)
COMMENT     "Local object" 1)
COMMENT     #16=(CLinePar (CParagraph 0 (0 0) 1 2 1 0 180)
COMMENT     "Created: 07/21/15 02:38\317\302\316\347" 1)
COMMENT     #17=(CLinePar (CParagraph 0 (0 0) 1 2 1 0 180)
COMMENT     "Last Modified: 07/21/15 02:38\317\302\316\347" 1)
COMMENT     #18=(CLinePar (CParagraph 0 (0 0) 1 2 1 0 180)
COMMENT     "length: 3952 bp" 1)
COMMENT     #19=(CLinePar (CParagraph 0 (0 0) 1 2 1 0 180)
COMMENT     "storage type: Basic" 1)
COMMENT     #20=(CLinePar (CParagraph 0 (0 0) 1 2 1 0 180)
COMMENT     "form: Circular" 1))) "General Description")
COMMENT     #21=(CFolderPar
COMMENT     (CGroupPar (CParagraph 2 (0 0) 1 1 0 0 178) (CObjectList))
COMMENT     "Standard Fields")
COMMENT     #22=(CRefLinePar
COMMENT     (CLinePar (CParagraph 0 (0 0) 0 2 0 0 233) "Comments" 2) 1 ""
COMMENT     0 0)
COMMENT     #23=(CFolderPar
COMMENT     (CGroupPar (CParagraph 8 (0 0) 1 2 0 0 178) (CObjectList))
COMMENT     "Annotations")
COMMENT     #24=(CFolderPar
COMMENT     (CGroupPar (CParagraph 12 (6 0) 1 1 0 0 178)
COMMENT     (CObjectList
COMMENT     #25=(CFolderPar
COMMENT     (CGroupPar (CParagraph 21 (7 21 0) 1 1 1 0 178)
COMMENT     (CObjectList
COMMENT     #26=(CFolderPar
COMMENT     (CGroupPar
COMMENT     (CParagraph 378 (3 #9# 0) 1 2 2 0 194)
COMMENT     (CObjectList
COMMENT     #27=(CLinePar
COMMENT     (CParagraph 0 (0 0) 1 2 3 0 180)
COMMENT     "Start: 378 End: 441 (Complementary)"
COMMENT     1))) "Guide RNA scaffold")
COMMENT     #28=(CFolderPar
COMMENT     (CGroupPar
COMMENT     (CParagraph 444 (3 #2# 0) 1 2 2 0 194)
COMMENT     (CObjectList
COMMENT     #29=(CLinePar
COMMENT     (CParagraph 0 (0 0) 1 2 3 0 180)
COMMENT     "Start: 444 End: 449 " 1))) "BbsI")
COMMENT     #30=(CFolderPar
COMMENT     (CGroupPar
COMMENT     (CParagraph 452 (3 #1# 0) 1 2 2 0 194)
COMMENT     (CObjectList
COMMENT     #31=(CLinePar
COMMENT     (CParagraph 0 (0 0) 1 2 3 0 180)
COMMENT     "Start: 452 End: 457 " 1))) "BbsI")))
COMMENT     "Misc. Feature (3 total)")
COMMENT     #32=(CFolderPar
COMMENT     (CGroupPar (CParagraph 28 (7 28 0) 1 1 1 0 178)
COMMENT     (CObjectList
COMMENT     #33=(CFolderPar
COMMENT     (CGroupPar
COMMENT     (CParagraph 239 (3 #5# 0) 1 2 2 0 194)
COMMENT     (CObjectList
COMMENT     #34=(CLinePar
COMMENT     (CParagraph 0 (0 0) 1 2 3 0 180)
COMMENT     "Start: 239 End: 256 " 1))) "Sp6")
COMMENT     #35=(CFolderPar
COMMENT     (CGroupPar
COMMENT     (CParagraph 839 (3 #4# 0) 1 2 2 0 194)
COMMENT     (CObjectList
COMMENT     #36=(CLinePar
COMMENT     (CParagraph 0 (0 0) 1 2 3 0 180)
COMMENT     "Start: 839 End: 857 (Complementary)"
COMMENT     1))) "T7")))
COMMENT     "Primer Binding Site (2 total)")
COMMENT     #37=(CFolderPar
COMMENT     (CGroupPar (CParagraph 29 (7 29 0) 1 1 1 0 178)
COMMENT     (CObjectList
COMMENT     #38=(CFolderPar
COMMENT     (CGroupPar
COMMENT     (CParagraph 459 (3 #8# 0) 1 2 2 0 194)
COMMENT     (CObjectList
COMMENT     #39=(CLinePar
COMMENT     (CParagraph 0 (0 0) 1 2 3 0 180)
COMMENT     "Start: 459 End: 769 (Complementary)"
COMMENT     1))) "U6 promoter")))
COMMENT     "Promoter Eukaryotic (1 total)")
COMMENT     #40=(CFolderPar
COMMENT     (CGroupPar (CParagraph 30 (7 30 0) 1 1 1 0 178)
COMMENT     (CObjectList
COMMENT     #41=(CFolderPar
COMMENT     (CGroupPar
COMMENT     (CParagraph 143 (3 #6# 0) 1 2 2 0 194)
COMMENT     (CObjectList
COMMENT     #42=(CLinePar
COMMENT     (CParagraph 0 (0 0) 1 2 3 0 180)
COMMENT     "Start: 143 End: 173 " 1)))
COMMENT     "lac promoter")))
COMMENT     "Promoter Prokaryotic (1 total)")
COMMENT     #43=(CFolderPar
COMMENT     (CGroupPar (CParagraph 33 (7 33 0) 1 1 1 0 178)
COMMENT     (CObjectList
COMMENT     #44=(CFolderPar
COMMENT     (CGroupPar
COMMENT     (CParagraph 3183 (3 #3# 0) 1 2 2 0 194)
COMMENT     (CObjectList
COMMENT     #45=(CLinePar
COMMENT     (CParagraph 0 (0 0) 1 2 3 0 180)
COMMENT     "Start: 3183 End: 3771" 1))) "Ori")))
COMMENT     "Replication Origin (1 total)")
COMMENT     #46=(CFolderPar
COMMENT     (CGroupPar (CParagraph 43 (7 43 0) 1 1 1 0 178)
COMMENT     (CObjectList
COMMENT     #47=(CFolderPar
COMMENT     (CGroupPar
COMMENT     (CParagraph 371 (3 #10# 0) 1 2 2 0 194)
COMMENT     (CObjectList
COMMENT     #48=(CLinePar
COMMENT     (CParagraph 0 (0 0) 1 2 3 0 180)
COMMENT     "Start: 371 End: 377 " 1)))
COMMENT     "Termination signal"))) "Terminator (1 total)")
COMMENT     #49=(CFolderPar
COMMENT     (CGroupPar (CParagraph 61 (7 61 0) 1 1 1 0 178)
COMMENT     (CObjectList
COMMENT     #50=(CFolderPar
COMMENT     (CGroupPar
COMMENT     (CParagraph 1670 (3 #0# 0) 1 2 2 0 194)
COMMENT     (CObjectList
COMMENT     #51=(CLinePar
COMMENT     (CParagraph 0 (0 0) 1 2 3 0 180)
COMMENT     "Start: 1670 End: 2464" 1)))
COMMENT     "NeoR/KanR")
COMMENT     #52=(CFolderPar
COMMENT     (CGroupPar
COMMENT     (CParagraph 2671 (3 #7# 0) 1 2 2 0 194)
COMMENT     (CObjectList
COMMENT     #53=(CLinePar
COMMENT     (CParagraph 0 (0 0) 1 2 3 0 180)
COMMENT     "Start: 2671 End: 3045" 1))) "BleoR")))
COMMENT     "Exon (2 total)"))) "Feature Map"))))
COMMENT     (CGraphView
COMMENT     (CWStyleSheet
COMMENT     (CObjectList
COMMENT     #54=(CWidgetStyle "RSite Label" 1 (LOGPEN 0 0 8437824) 1 0 1
COMMENT     (LOGFONT 0 0 0 0 400 0 0 0 0 3 2 1 18 "Times New Roman") 0.611111
COMMENT     0 1 5 "@N (@S)" 0)
COMMENT     #55=(CWidgetStyle "Signal Label" 1 (LOGPEN 0 0 4227264) 1 0 1
COMMENT     (LOGFONT 0 0 0 0 400 0 0 0 0 3 2 1 34 "Arial") 0.611111 0 1 1
COMMENT     "@N" 0)
COMMENT     #56=(CWidgetStyle "Molecule Label 2" 0 0 1
COMMENT     (LOGFONT 0 0 0 0 400 0 0 0 0 3 2 1 49 "Courier New") 0.888889 0 1
COMMENT     16 "@L bp" 0)
COMMENT     #57=(CWidgetStyle "Molecule Label 1" 0 0 1
COMMENT     (LOGFONT 0 0 0 0 700 0 0 0 0 3 2 1 34 "Arial") 0.833333 0 1 1
COMMENT     "@N" 0)
COMMENT     #58=(CWidgetStyle "Shape 3" 1 (LOGPEN 0 0 0) 1 1 (LOGBRUSH 0 26367
            0)
COMMENT     0 0 1 (LOGSHAPE 9 1 0.8 1.8 0))
COMMENT     #59=(CWidgetStyle "Shape 1" 1 (LOGPEN 0 0 0) 1 1
COMMENT     (LOGBRUSH 0 16728256 0) 0 0 1 (LOGSHAPE 8 1 0 0 0))
COMMENT     #60=(CWidgetStyle "Axis" 1 (LOGPEN 0 0 0) 2 1 (LOGBRUSH 0 12632256
            0)
COMMENT     0 0 0)
COMMENT     #61=(CWidgetStyle "Line 2" 1 (LOGPEN 0 0 16711680) 8 0 0 0 0)
COMMENT     #62=(CWidgetStyle "RSite" 1 (LOGPEN 0 0 0) 8 0 0 0 0)
COMMENT     #63=(CWidgetStyle "Short Signal" 1 (LOGPEN 0 0 8388608) 10 0 0 0 0)
COMMENT     #64=(CWidgetStyle "Uniq RSite Label" 1 (LOGPEN 0 0 8421376) 1 0 1
COMMENT     (LOGFONT 0 0 0 0 400 0 0 0 0 3 2 1 18 "Times New Roman") 0.611111
COMMENT     128 1 5 "@N (@S)" 0)
COMMENT     #65=(CWidgetStyle "Vanilla" 1 (LOGPEN 0 0 0) 1 1
COMMENT     (LOGBRUSH 0 16777215 0) 1
COMMENT     (LOGFONT 0 0 0 0 400 0 0 0 0 7 48 2 18 "Times New Roman") 0.8 0 1
COMMENT     2 "?" 0)
COMMENT     #66=(CWidgetStyle "Mark 1" 0 0 1
COMMENT     (LOGFONT 0 0 0 0 400 0 0 0 2 7 48 2 2 "Windings") 0.7 0 1 2 "?" 0)
COMMENT     #67=(CWidgetStyle "Motif Label" 1 (LOGPEN 0 0 16744512) 1 0 1
COMMENT     (LOGFONT 0 0 0 0 400 0 0 0 0 3 2 1 34 "Arial") 0.611111 8388608 1
COMMENT     65535 "@N (@H)" 0)
COMMENT     #68=(CWidgetStyle "Fragment Label 2" 1 (LOGPEN 0 0 0) 1 0 1
COMMENT     (LOGFONT 0 0 0 0 400 0 0 0 0 3 2 1 49 "Courier New") 1.05 0 1 48
COMMENT     "@F bp (molecule @L bp)" 0)
COMMENT     #69=(CWidgetStyle "Fragment Label 1" 1 (LOGPEN 0 0 0) 1 0 1
COMMENT     (LOGFONT 0 0 0 0 400 0 0 0 0 3 2 1 34 "Arial") 0.91 0 1 1
COMMENT     "Fragment of @N" 0)
COMMENT     #70=(CWidgetStyle "Shape 4" 1 (LOGPEN 0 0 0) 1 1
COMMENT     (LOGBRUSH 2 8388608 5) 0 0 0)
COMMENT     #71=(CWidgetStyle "Shape 2" 1 (LOGPEN 0 0 0) 1 1 (LOGBRUSH 0 128 0)
            0
COMMENT     0 0)
COMMENT     #72=(CWidgetStyle "Shape 0" 1 (LOGPEN 0 0 0) 1 1 (LOGBRUSH 0 0 0) 0
            0
COMMENT     0)
COMMENT     #73=(CWidgetStyle "ORF" 1 (LOGPEN 0 0 16384) 8 0 0 0 1
COMMENT     (LOGSHAPE 7 0.2 3.41182 2.86186 0.609808))
COMMENT     #74=(CWidgetStyle "Line 4" 1 (LOGPEN 0 0 32768) 8 0 0 0 0)
COMMENT     #75=(CWidgetStyle "Line 3" 1 (LOGPEN 0 0 16711680) 8 0 0 0 0)
COMMENT     #76=(CWidgetStyle "Line 1" 1 (LOGPEN 0 0 16711680) 1 0 0 0 0)
COMMENT     #77=(CWidgetStyle "Short Promoter" 1 (LOGPEN 0 0 128) 6 0 0 0 0)
COMMENT     #78=(CWidgetStyle "Motif" 1 (LOGPEN 0 0 0) 1 0 0 0 0)
COMMENT     #79=(CWidgetStyle "Line 0" 1 (LOGPEN 0 0 0) 8 0 0 0 0)
COMMENT     #80=(CWidgetStyle "Void" 0 0 0 0 0)
COMMENT     #81=(CWidgetStyle "General Label" 1 (LOGPEN 0 0 0) 1 0 1
COMMENT     (LOGFONT 0 0 0 0 400 0 0 0 0 3 2 1 18 "Times New Roman") 0.91 0 1
COMMENT     3 "@T @N " 0)
COMMENT     #82=(CWidgetStyle "Position" 1 (LOGPEN 0 0 0) 1 0 0 0 0)
COMMENT     #83=(CWidgetStyle "Annotation" 0 0 1
COMMENT     (LOGFONT 0 0 0 0 400 0 0 0 0 3 2 1 18 "Times New Roman") 0.91 0 0
COMMENT     0)
COMMENT     #84=(CWidgetStyle "Position Label" 1 (LOGPEN 0 0 8388608) 1 0 1
COMMENT     (LOGFONT 0 0 0 0 400 0 1 0 0 3 2 1 34 "Arial") 0.63 8388608 1 1
COMMENT     "@N" 0)
COMMENT     #85=(CWidgetStyle "Range" 1 (LOGPEN 0 0 0) 1 1 (LOGBRUSH 0 16777215
            0)
COMMENT     0 0 0)
COMMENT     #86=(CWidgetStyle "Range Label" 1 (LOGPEN 0 0 8388608) 1 0 1
COMMENT     (LOGFONT 0 0 0 0 400 0 1 0 0 3 2 1 34 "Arial") 0.63 8388608 1 1
COMMENT     "@N" 0)
COMMENT     #87=(CWidgetStyle "ORF Label" 1 (LOGPEN 0 0 49216) 1 0 1
COMMENT     (LOGFONT 0 0 0 0 400 0 0 0 0 3 2 1 18 "Times New Roman") 0.611111
COMMENT     0 1 65535 "@N" 0)
COMMENT     #88=(CWidgetStyle "CDS Label" 1 (LOGPEN 0 0 4227264) 1 0 1
COMMENT     (LOGFONT 0 0 0 0 400 0 0 0 0 3 2 1 34 "Arial") 0.555556 255 1 1
COMMENT     "@N" 0)
COMMENT     #89=(CWidgetStyle "Shape 5" 1 (LOGPEN 0 0 0) 3 1
COMMENT     (LOGBRUSH 0 16777113 0) 1
COMMENT     (LOGFONT 0 0 0 0 400 0 0 0 0 7 48 2 50 "Arial") 0.9 0 0 1
COMMENT     (LOGSHAPE 9 1 0.8 1.8 0))
COMMENT     #90=(CWidgetStyle "CDS" 1 (LOGPEN 0 0 0) 1 1 (LOGBRUSH 2 39423 3) 0
            0
COMMENT     1 (LOGSHAPE 9 1 0.8 1.8 0))
COMMENT     #91=(CWidgetStyle "Label 2" 1 (LOGPEN 0 0 4227264) 1 0 1
COMMENT     (LOGFONT 0 0 0 0 400 0 0 0 0 3 2 1 34 "Arial") 0.944444 8388608 1
COMMENT     1 "@N" 0)
COMMENT     #92=(CWidgetStyle "Label 3" 1 (LOGPEN 0 0 8421376) 1 0 1
COMMENT     (LOGFONT 0 0 0 0 700 255 0 0 0 3 2 1 34 "Arial") 0.833333 255 1 5
COMMENT     "@N (@S)" 0)
COMMENT     #93=(CWidgetStyle "Label 4" 1 (LOGPEN 0 0 8437824) 1 0 1
COMMENT     (LOGFONT 0 0 0 0 400 0 0 0 0 3 2 1 34 "Arial") 0.722222 0 1 5
COMMENT     "@N (@S)" 0)) 0.164644 1.74233 0.164644 2.53336
COMMENT     (70 (CShapeMapEntry 0 "Unique RSite" 1 "Uniq RSite Label") 67
COMMENT     (CShapeMapEntry 0 "ORF" 0 "ORF Label")) 42.2507 42.2507 39 39 0.1 0)
            1
COMMENT     1 0 1 1
COMMENT     (mapper: 17.3458 -16.0996 42.2507 42.2507 0.01 10 -1 3952 3952 1 0
            0)
COMMENT     #94=(CGroupWidget (CWidget 0 (0 0) 1 2 0 0 Nil 1919118921 100)
COMMENT     (CObjectList
COMMENT     #95=(CGroupWidget (CWidget 1 (0 0) 1 2 0 0 Nil -259 100)
COMMENT     (CObjectList
COMMENT     #96=(CAxis
COMMENT     (CWideLine (CWidget 0 (0 0) 1 2 0 0 #60# 66446596 0)
COMMENT     (LOGPEN 0 0 0) 2 (LOGBRUSH 0 12632256 0) 1 6.27577
COMMENT     6.27377 1 0.0214037) 0.158734)
COMMENT     #97=(CLabel (CWidget 1001 (0 0) 1 2 0 0 #57# 508 100)
COMMENT     (LOGPEN 543 -1077 4294966204) 616
COMMENT     (LOGFONT 61 23 0 0 700 0 0 0 0 3 2 1 34 "Arial")
COMMENT     1.74233 0.833333 0 "Cas9 sgRNA vector"
COMMENT     "Cas9 sgRNA vector" 65535 0 0.871165 0 -10 11.3371
COMMENT     1.32542 Nil)
COMMENT     #98=(CLabel (CWidget 1002 (0 0) 1 2 0 0 #56# 0 100)
COMMENT     (LOGPEN 1375438720 -2147483638 5) 255
COMMENT     (LOGFONT 65 24 0 0 400 0 0 0 0 3 2 1 49 "Courier New")
COMMENT     1.74233 0.888889 0 "3952 bp" "@L bp" 16 0 -0.871165 0
COMMENT     -10.8 4.23662 1.4911 Nil)) (CObjectList))
COMMENT     #99=(CGroupWidget (CWidget 10 (6 0) 1 2 0 0 Nil -112 100)
COMMENT     (CObjectList
COMMENT     #100=(CGroupWidget
COMMENT     (CWidget 21 (7 21 0) 1 2 0 0 Nil -185 100)
COMMENT     (CObjectList
COMMENT     #101=(CScratch
COMMENT     (CWidget 0 (3 #1# 0) 1 2 0 0 #63# 1 100)
COMMENT     (LOGPEN 0 8 8388608) 10 1 5.55729 1.9 0.082322
COMMENT     1)
COMMENT     #102=(CLabel
COMMENT     (CWidget 0 (0 0) 1 2 0 0 #55# 1952538983 100)
COMMENT     (LOGPEN 0 0 4227264) 1
COMMENT     (LOGFONT 44 16 0 0 400 0 0 0 0 3 2 1 34 "Arial")
COMMENT     1.74233 0.611111 0 "BbsI" "@N" 1 13.5098
COMMENT     5.22699 0 -10 1.51477 0.994066 #101#)
COMMENT     #103=(CScratch
COMMENT     (CWidget 0 (3 #2# 0) 1 2 0 0 #63# 179 100)
COMMENT     (LOGPEN 0 8 8388608) 10 1 5.56999 1.9 0.082322
COMMENT     1)
COMMENT     #104=(CLabel (CWidget 0 (0 0) 1 2 0 0 #55# 0 100)
COMMENT     (LOGPEN 0 0 4227264) 1
COMMENT     (LOGFONT 44 16 0 0 400 0 0 0 0 3 2 1 34 "Arial")
COMMENT     1.74233 0.611111 0 "BbsI" "@N" 1 12.7355
COMMENT     6.96932 0 -10 1.51477 0.994066 #103#)
COMMENT     #105=(CWideArrow
COMMENT     (CWideLine
COMMENT     (CWidget 0 (3 #9# 0) 1 2 0 0 #59# 0 100)
COMMENT     (LOGPEN 0 0 0) 1 (LOGBRUSH 0 16728256 0)
COMMENT     0.835356 5.57317 5.67476 1 0.082322) 0.8 1.8 1)
COMMENT     #106=(CLabel (CWidget 0 (0 0) 1 2 0 0 #55# 0 100)
COMMENT     (LOGPEN 0 0 4227264) 1
COMMENT     (LOGFONT 44 16 0 0 400 0 0 0 0 3 2 1 34 "Arial")
COMMENT     1.74233 0.611111 0 "Guide RNA scaffold" "@N" 1
COMMENT     14.6232 8.71165 0 -10 6.27209 0.994066 #105#))
COMMENT     (CObjectList))
COMMENT     #107=(CGroupWidget
COMMENT     (CWidget 28 (7 28 0) 1 2 0 0 Nil -259 100)
COMMENT     (CObjectList
COMMENT     #108=(CScratch
COMMENT     (CWidget 0 (3 #4# 0) 1 2 0 0 #76# 179 100)
COMMENT     (LOGPEN 0 0 16711680) 1 1 4.94299 1.9 0.082322
COMMENT     1)
COMMENT     #109=(CLabel
COMMENT     (CWidget 0 (0 0) 1 2 0 0 #55# 86862728 100)
COMMENT     (LOGPEN 0 0 4227264) 1
COMMENT     (LOGFONT 44 16 0 0 400 0 0 0 0 3 2 1 34 "Arial")
COMMENT     1.74233 0.611111 0 "T7" "@N" 1 13.9392 1.74233
COMMENT     0 -10 0.923062 0.994066 #108#)
COMMENT     #110=(CScratch
COMMENT     (CWidget 0 (3 #5# 0) 1 2 0 0 #76# 1 100)
COMMENT     (LOGPEN 0 0 16711680) 1 1 5.8954 1.9 0.082322 1)
COMMENT     #111=(CLabel (CWidget 0 (0 0) 1 2 0 0 #55# 2 100)
COMMENT     (LOGPEN 0 0 4227264) 1
COMMENT     (LOGFONT 44 16 0 0 400 0 0 0 0 3 2 1 34 "Arial")
COMMENT     1.74233 0.611111 0 "Sp6" "@N" 1 7.21408 12.1963
COMMENT     0 -10 1.42009 0.994066 #110#)) (CObjectList))
COMMENT     #112=(CGroupWidget
COMMENT     (CWidget 29 (7 29 0) 1 2 0 0 Nil -406 100)
COMMENT     (CObjectList
COMMENT     #113=(CWideArrow
COMMENT     (CWideLine
COMMENT     (CWidget 0 (3 #8# 0) 1 2 0 0 #59# 0 100)
COMMENT     (LOGPEN 0 0 0) 1 (LOGBRUSH 0 16728256 0)
COMMENT     0.835356 5.05252 5.54618 1 0.082322) 0.8 1.8 1)
COMMENT     #114=(CLabel
COMMENT     (CWidget 0 (0 0) 1 2 0 0 #55# 23855376 100)
COMMENT     (LOGPEN 0 0 4227264) 1
COMMENT     (LOGFONT 44 16 0 0 400 0 0 0 0 3 2 1 34 "Arial")
COMMENT     1.74233 0.611111 0 "U6 promoter" "@N" 1 15.6202
COMMENT     3.48466 0 -10 4.09461 0.994066 #113#))
COMMENT     (CObjectList))
COMMENT     #115=(CGroupWidget
COMMENT     (CWidget 30 (7 30 0) 1 2 0 0 Nil -333 100)
COMMENT     (CObjectList
COMMENT     #116=(CPromoterArrow
COMMENT     (CLine (CWidget 0 (3 #6# 0) 1 2 0 0 #77# 0 100)
COMMENT     (LOGPEN 0 4 128) 6 1.16464 5.96052 6.04778)
COMMENT     0.4 0.082322 1.08464 1.8 1.8 0)
COMMENT     #117=(CLabel (CWidget 0 (0 0) 1 2 0 0 #55# 0 100)
COMMENT     (LOGPEN 0 0 4227264) 1
COMMENT     (LOGFONT 44 16 0 0 400 0 0 0 0 3 2 1 34 "Arial")
COMMENT     1.74233 0.611111 0 "lac promoter" "@N" 1
COMMENT     7.06607 13.9386 0 -10 4.09461 0.994066 #116#))
COMMENT     (CObjectList))
COMMENT     #118=(CGroupWidget
COMMENT     (CWidget 33 (7 33 0) 1 2 0 0 Nil -553 100)
COMMENT     (CObjectList
COMMENT     #119=(CWideArrow
COMMENT     (CWideLine
COMMENT     (CWidget 0 (3 #3# 0) 1 2 0 0 #58# 295 100)
COMMENT     (LOGPEN 0 0 0) 1 (LOGBRUSH 0 26367 0) 1
COMMENT     0.287309 1.22226 1 0.082322) 0.8 1.8 0)
COMMENT     #120=(CLabel
COMMENT     (CWidget 0 (0 0) 1 2 0 0 #55# 2082602632 100)
COMMENT     (LOGPEN 0 0 4227264) 1
COMMENT     (LOGFONT 44 16 0 0 400 0 0 0 0 3 2 1 34 "Arial")
COMMENT     1.74233 0.611111 0 "Ori" "@N" 1 -10.4346 10.454
COMMENT     0 -10 1.01773 0.994066 #119#)) (CObjectList))
COMMENT     #121=(CGroupWidget
COMMENT     (CWidget 43 (7 43 0) 1 2 0 0 Nil -748 100)
COMMENT     (CObjectList
COMMENT     #122=(CScratch
COMMENT     (CWidget 0 (3 #10# 0) 1 2 0 0 #63# 1 100)
COMMENT     (LOGPEN 0 8 8388608) 10 1 5.68587 1.9 0.082322
COMMENT     1)
COMMENT     #123=(CLabel (CWidget 0 (0 0) 1 2 0 0 #55# 0 100)
COMMENT     (LOGPEN 0 0 4227264) 1
COMMENT     (LOGFONT 44 16 0 0 400 0 0 0 0 3 2 1 34 "Arial")
COMMENT     1.74233 0.611111 0 "Termination signal" "@N" 1
COMMENT     12.7295 10.454 0 -10 6.01173 0.994066 #122#))
COMMENT     (CObjectList))
COMMENT     #124=(CGroupWidget
COMMENT     (CWidget 61 (7 61 0) 1 2 0 0 Nil -480 100)
COMMENT     (CObjectList
COMMENT     #125=(CWideArrow
COMMENT     (CWideLine
COMMENT     (CWidget 0 (3 #0# 0) 1 2 0 0 #58# 0 100)
COMMENT     (LOGPEN 0 0 0) 1 (LOGBRUSH 0 26367 0) 1
COMMENT     2.36197 3.62391 1 0.082322) 0.8 1.8 0)
COMMENT     #126=(CLabel
COMMENT     (CWidget 0 (0 0) 1 2 0 0 #55# 1667457383 100)
COMMENT     (LOGPEN 0 0 4227264) 1
COMMENT     (LOGFONT 44 16 0 0 400 0 0 0 0 3 2 1 34 "Arial")
COMMENT     1.74233 0.611111 0 "NeoR/KanR" "@N" 1 -5.23067
COMMENT     -13.9386 0 -10 3.92893 0.994066 #125#)
COMMENT     #127=(CWideArrow
COMMENT     (CWideLine
COMMENT     (CWidget 0 (3 #7# 0) 1 2 0 0 #58# 0 100)
COMMENT     (LOGPEN 0 0 0) 1 (LOGBRUSH 0 26367 0) 1
COMMENT     1.43972 2.03498 1 0.082322) 0.8 1.8 0)
COMMENT     #128=(CLabel (CWidget 0 (0 0) 1 2 0 0 #55# 0 100)
COMMENT     (LOGPEN 0 0 4227264) 1
COMMENT     (LOGFONT 44 16 0 0 400 0 0 0 0 3 2 1 34 "Arial")
COMMENT     1.74233 0.611111 0 "BleoR" "@N" 1 -14.6448
COMMENT     -1.74233 0 -10 2.10647 0.994066 #127#))
COMMENT     (CObjectList))) (CObjectList))
COMMENT     #129=(CGroupWidget (CWidget 14 (16 0) 1 2 0 0 Nil -671 100)
COMMENT     (CObjectList) (CObjectList))
COMMENT     #130=(CGroupWidget (CWidget 11 (0 0) 1 2 0 0 Nil -524 100)
COMMENT     (CObjectList) (CObjectList))
COMMENT     #131=(CGroupWidget (CWidget 12 (0 0) 1 2 0 0 Nil -598 100)
COMMENT     (CObjectList) (CObjectList))) (CObjectList)))
COMMENT     (CSeqView 10 5 (CObjectList) (CObList) 1 (CObList)) (CObList)
            -942357565
COMMENT     (CStringList) 3250705607 3351365575 (CObList)))
FEATURES             Location/Qualifiers
     exon            1670..2464
                     /vntifkey="61"
                     /label=NeoR/KanR
     rep_origin      3183..3771
                     /vntifkey="33"
                     /label=Ori
     misc_feature    452..457
                     /vntifkey="21"
                     /label=BbsI
     misc_feature    444..449
                     /vntifkey="21"
                     /label=BbsI
     primer_bind     239..256
                     /vntifkey="28"
                     /label=Sp6
     primer_bind     complement(839..857)
                     /vntifkey="28"
                     /label=T7
     promoter        143..173
                     /vntifkey="30"
                     /label=lac\promoter
     exon            2671..3045
                     /vntifkey="61"
                     /label=BleoR
     promoter        complement(459..769)
                     /vntifkey="29"
                     /label=U6\promoter
     misc_feature    complement(378..441)
                     /vntifkey="21"
                     /label=Guide\RNA\scaffold
     terminator      371..377
                     /vntifkey="43"
                     /label=Termination\signal
BASE COUNT  914 a 1027 c 1071 g 940 t
ORIGIN
        1 agcgcccaat acgcaaaccg cctctccccg cgcgttggcc gattcattaa tgcagctggc
       61 acgacaggtt tcccgactgg aaagcgggca gtgagcgcaa cgcaattaat gtgagttagc
      121 tcactcatta ggcaccccag gctttacact ttatgcttcc ggctcgtatg ttgtgtggaa
      181 ttgtgagcgg ataacaattt cacacaggaa acagctatga ccatgattac gccaagctat
      241 ttaggtgaca ctatagaata ctcaagctat gcatcaagct tggtaccgag ctcggatcca
      301 ctagtaacgg ccgccagtgt gctggaattc gccctttaat gccaactttg tacaagaaag
      361 ctgggtctag aaaaaaagca ccgactcggt gccacttttt caagttgata acggactagc
      421 cttattttaa cttgctattt cacgtcttct cgaagacccg tcctttccac aagatatata
      481 aagccaagaa atcgaaatac tttcaagtta cggtaagcat atgatagtcc attttaaaac
      541 ataattttaa aactgcaaac tacccaagaa attattactt tctacgtcac gtattttgta
      601 ctaatatctt tgtgtttaca gtcaaattaa ttctaattat ctctctaaca gccttgtatc
      661 gtatatgcaa atatgaagga atcatgggaa ataggccctc ttcctgcccg accttggtac
      721 cggatccagt cgactgaatt ggttccttta aagcctgctt ttttgtacaa agggcgaatt
      781 ctgcagatat ccatcacact ggcggccgct cgagcatgca tctagagggc ccaattcgcc
      841 ctatagtgag tcgtattaca attcactggc cgtcgtttta caacgtcgtg actgggaaaa
      901 ccctggcgtt acccaactta atcgccttgc agcacatccc cctttcgcca gctggcgtaa
      961 tagcgaagag gcccgcaccg atcgcccttc ccaacagttg cgcagcctat acgtacggca
     1021 gtttaaggtt tacacctata aaagagagag ccgttatcgt ctgtttgtgg atgtacagag
     1081 tgatattatt gacacgccgg ggcgacggat ggtgatcccc ctggccagtg cacgtctgct
     1141 gtcagataaa gtctcccgtg aactttaccc ggtggtgcat atcggggatg aaagctggcg
     1201 catgatgacc accgatatgg ccagtgtgcc ggtctccgtt atcggggaag aagtggctga
     1261 tctcagccac cgcgaaaatg acatcaaaaa cgccattaac ctgatgttct ggggaatata
     1321 aatgtcaggc atgagattat caaaaaggat cttcacctag atccttttca cgtagaaagc
     1381 cagtccgcag aaacggtgct gaccccggat gaatgtcagc tactgggcta tctggacaag
     1441 ggaaaacgca agcgcaaaga gaaagcaggt agcttgcagt gggcttacat ggcgatagct
     1501 agactgggcg gttttatgga cagcaagcga accggaattg ccagctgggg cgccctctgg
     1561 taaggttggg aagccctgca aagtaaactg gatggctttc tcgccgccaa ggatctgatg
     1621 gcgcagggga tcaagctctg atcaagagac aggatgagga tcgtttcgca tgattgaaca
     1681 agatggattg cacgcaggtt ctccggccgc ttgggtggag aggctattcg gctatgactg
     1741 ggcacaacag acaatcggct gctctgatgc cgccgtgttc cggctgtcag cgcaggggcg
     1801 cccggttctt tttgtcaaga ccgacctgtc cggtgccctg aatgaactgc aagacgaggc
     1861 agcgcggcta tcgtggctgg ccacgacggg cgttccttgc gcagctgtgc tcgacgttgt
     1921 cactgaagcg ggaagggact ggctgctatt gggcgaagtg ccggggcagg atctcctgtc
     1981 atctcacctt gctcctgccg agaaagtatc catcatggct gatgcaatgc ggcggctgca
     2041 tacgcttgat ccggctacct gcccattcga ccaccaagcg aaacatcgca tcgagcgagc
     2101 acgtactcgg atggaagccg gtcttgtcga tcaggatgat ctggacgaag agcatcaggg
     2161 gctcgcgcca gccgaactgt tcgccaggct caaggcgagc atgcccgacg gcgaggatct
     2221 cgtcgtgacc catggcgatg cctgcttgcc gaatatcatg gtggaaaatg gccgcttttc
     2281 tggattcatc gactgtggcc ggctgggtgt ggcggaccgc tatcaggaca tagcgttggc
     2341 tacccgtgat attgctgaag agcttggcgg cgaatgggct gaccgcttcc tcgtgcttta
     2401 cggtatcgcc gctcccgatt cgcagcgcat cgccttctat cgccttcttg acgagttctt
     2461 ctgaattatt aacgcttaca atttcctgat gcggtatttt ctccttacgc atctgtgcgg
     2521 tatttcacac cgcatacagg tggcactttt cggggaaatg tgcgcggaac ccctatttgt
     2581 ttatttttct aaatacattc aaatatgtat ccgctcatga gacaataacc ctgataaatg
     2641 cttcaataat agcacgtgag gagggccacc atggccaagt tgaccagtgc cgttccggtg
     2701 ctcaccgcgc gcgacgtcgc cggagcggtc gagttctgga ccgaccggct cgggttctcc
     2761 cgggacttcg tggaggacga cttcgccggt gtggtccggg acgacgtgac cctgttcatc
     2821 agcgcggtcc aggaccaggt ggtgccggac aacaccctgg cctgggtgtg ggtgcgcggc
     2881 ctggacgagc tgtacgccga gtggtcggag gtcgtgtcca cgaacttccg ggacgcctcc
     2941 gggccggcca tgaccgagat cggcgagcag ccgtgggggc gggagttcgc cctgcgcgac
     3001 ccggccggca actgcgtgca cttcgtggcc gaggagcagg actgacacgt gctaaaactt
     3061 catttttaat ttaaaaggat ctaggtgaag atcctttttg ataatctcat gaccaaaatc
     3121 ccttaacgtg agttttcgtt ccactgagcg tcagaccccg tagaaaagat caaaggatct
     3181 tcttgagatc ctttttttct gcgcgtaatc tgctgcttgc aaacaaaaaa accaccgcta
     3241 ccagcggtgg tttgtttgcc ggatcaagag ctaccaactc tttttccgaa ggtaactggc
     3301 ttcagcagag cgcagatacc aaatactgtc cttctagtgt agccgtagtt aggccaccac
     3361 ttcaagaact ctgtagcacc gcctacatac ctcgctctgc taatcctgtt accagtggct
     3421 gctgccagtg gcgataagtc gtgtcttacc gggttggact caagacgata gttaccggat
     3481 aaggcgcagc ggtcgggctg aacggggggt tcgtgcacac agcccagctt ggagcgaacg
     3541 acctacaccg aactgagata cctacagcgt gagctatgag aaagcgccac gcttcccgaa
     3601 gggagaaagg cggacaggta tccggtaagc ggcagggtcg gaacaggaga gcgcacgagg
     3661 gagcttccag ggggaaacgc ctggtatctt tatagtcctg tcgggtttcg ccacctctga
     3721 cttgagcgtc gatttttgtg atgctcgtca ggggggcgga gcctatggaa aaacgccagc
     3781 aacgcggcct ttttacggtt cctgggcttt tgctggcctt ttgctcacat gttctttcct
     3841 gcgttatccc ctgattctgt ggataaccgt attaccgcct ttgagtgagc tgataccgct
     3901 cgccgcagcc gaacgaccga gcgcagcgag tcagtgagcg aggaagcgga ag
//
