>Addgene plasmid #68463 | Cas9 sgRNA vector | addgene full sequence | sequence record 322485 | Addgene NGS Result
AGCGCCCAATACGCAAACCGCCTCTCCCCGCGCGTTGGCCGATTCATTAATGCAGCTGGCACGACAGGTT
TCCCGACTGGAAAGCGGGCAGTGAGCGCAACGCAATTAATGTGAGTTAGCTCACTCATTAGGCACCCCAG
GCTTTACACTTTATGCTTCCGGCTCGTATGTTGTGTGGAATTGTGAGCGGATAACAATTTCACACAGGAA
ACAGCTATGACCATGATTACGCCAAGCTATTTAGGTGACACTATAGAATACTCAAGCTATGCATCAAGCT
TGGTACCGAGCTCGGATCCACTAGTAACGGCCGCCAGTGTGCTGGAATTCGCCCTTTAATGCCAACTTTG
TACAAGAAAGCTGGGTCTAGAAAAAAAGCACCGACTCGGTGCCACTTTTTCAAGTTGATAACGGACTAGC
CTTATTTTAACTTGCTATTTCACGTCTTCTCGAAGACCCGTCCTTTCCACAAGATATATAAAGCCAAGAA
ATCGAAATACTTTCAAGTTACGGTAAGCATATGATAGTCCATTTTAAAACATAATTTTAAAACTGCAAAC
TACCCAAGAAATTATTACTTTCTACGTCACGTATTTTGTACTAATATCTTTGTGTTTACAGTCAAATTAA
TTCTAATTATCTCTCTAACAGCCTTGTATCGTATATGCAAATATGAAGGAATCATGGGAAATAGGCCCTC
TTCCTGCCCGACCTTGGTACCGGATCCAGTCGACTGAATTGGTTCCTTTAAAGCCTGCTTTTTTGTACAA
AGGGCGAATTCTGCAGATATCCATCACACTGGCGGCCGCTCGAGCATGCATCTAGAGGGCCCAATTCGCC
CTATAGTGAGTCGTATTACAATTCACTGGCCGTCGTTTTACAACGTCGTGACTGGGAAAACCCTGGCGTT
ACCCAACTTAATCGCCTTGCAGCACATCCCCCTTTCGCCAGCTGGCGTAATAGCGAAGAGGCCCGCACCG
ATCGCCCTTCCCAACAGTTGCGCAGCCTATACGTACGGCAGTTTAAGGTTTACACCTATAAAAGAGAGAG
CCGTTATCGTCTGTTTGTGGATGTACAGAGTGATATTATTGACACGCCGGGGCGACGGATGGTGATCCCC
CTGGCCAGTGCACGTCTGCTGTCAGATAAAGTCTCCCGTGAACTTTACCCGGTGGTGCATATCGGGGATG
AAAGCTGGCGCATGATGACCACCGATATGGCCAGTGTGCCGGTCTCCGTTATCGGGGAAGAAGTGGCTGA
TCTCAGCCACCGCGAAAATGACATCAAAAACGCCATTAACCTGATGTTCTGGGGAATATAAATGTCAGGC
ATGAGATTATCAAAAAGGATCTTCACCTAGATCCTTTTCACGTAGAAAGCCAGTCCGCAGAAACGGTGCT
GACCCCGGATGAATGTCAGCTACTGGGCTATCTGGACAAGGGAAAACGCAAGCGCAAAGAGAAAGCAGGT
AGCTTGCAGTGGGCTTACATGGCGATAGCTAGACTGGGCGGTTTTATGGACAGCAAGCGAACCGGAATTG
CCAGCTGGGGCGCCCTCTGGTAAGGTTGGGAAGCCCTGCAAAGTAAACTGGATGGCTTTCTTGCCGCCAA
GGATCTGATGGCGCAGGGGATCAAGCTCTGATCAAGAGACAGGATGAGGATCGTTTCGCATGATTGAACA
AGATGGATTGCACGCAGGTTCTCCGGCCGCTTGGGTGGAGAGGCTATTCGGCTATGACTGGGCACAACAG
ACAATCGGCTGCTCTGATGCCGCCGTGTTCCGGCTGTCAGCGCAGGGGCGCCCGGTTCTTTTTGTCAAGA
CCGACCTGTCCGGTGCCCTGAATGAACTGCAAGACGAGGCAGCGCGGCTATCGTGGCTGGCCACGACGGG
CGTTCCTTGCGCAGCTGTGCTCGACGTTGTCACTGAAGCGGGAAGGGACTGGCTGCTATTGGGCGAAGTG
CCGGGGCAGGATCTCCTGTCATCTCACCTTGCTCCTGCCGAGAAAGTATCCATCATGGCTGATGCAATGC
GGCGGCTGCATACGCTTGATCCGGCTACCTGCCCATTCGACCACCAAGCGAAACATCGCATCGAGCGAGC
ACGTACTCGGATGGAAGCCGGTCTTGTCGATCAGGATGATCTGGACGAAGAGCATCAGGGGCTCGCGCCA
GCCGAACTGTTCGCCAGGCTCAAGGCGAGCATGCCCGACGGCGAGGATCTCGTCGTGACCCATGGCGATG
CCTGCTTGCCGAATATCATGGTGGAAAATGGCCGCTTTTCTGGATTCATCGACTGTGGCCGGCTGGGTGT
GGCGGACCGCTATCAGGACATAGCGTTGGCTACCCGTGATATTGCTGAAGAGCTTGGCGGCGAATGGGCT
GACCGCTTCCTCGTGCTTTACGGTATCGCCGCTCCCGATTCGCAGCGCATCGCCTTCTATCGCCTTCTTG
ACGAGTTCTTCTGAATTATTAACGCTTACAATTTCCTGATGCGGTATTTTCTCCTTACGCATCTGTGCGG
TATTTCACACCGCATCAGGTGGCACTTTTCGGGGAAATGTGCGCGGAACCCCTATTTGTTTATTTTTCTA
AATACATTCAAATATGTATCCGCTCATGAGACAATAACCCTGATAAATGCTTCAATAATAGCACGTGAGG
AGGGCCACCATGGCCAAGTTGACCAGTGCCGTTCCGGTGCTCACCGCGCGCGACGTCGCCGGAGCGGTCG
AGTTCTGGACCGACCGGCTCGGGTTCTCCCGGGACTTCGTGGAGGACGACTTCGCCGGTGTGGTCCGGGA
CGACGTGACCCTGTTCATCAGCGCGGTCCAGGACCAGGTGGTGCCGGACAACACCCTGGCCTGGGTGTGG
GTGCGCGGCCTGGACGAGCTGTACGCCGAGTGGTCGGAGGTCGTGTCCACGAACTTCCGGGACGCCTCCG
GGCCGGCCATGACCGAGATCGGCGAGCAGCCGTGGGGGCGGGAGTTCGCCCTGCGCGACCCGGCCGGCAA
CTGCGTGCACTTCGTGGCCGAGGAGCAGGACTGACACGTGCTAAAACTTCATTTTTAATTTAAAAGGATC
TAGGTGAAGATCCTTTTTGATAATCTCATGACCAAAATCCCTTAACGTGAGTTTTCGTTCCACTGAGCGT
CAGACCCCGTAGAAAAGATCAAAGGATCTTCTTGAGATCCTTTTTTTCTGCGCGTAATCTGCTGCTTGCA
AACAAAAAAACCACCGCTACCAGCGGTGGTTTGTTTGCCGGATCAAGAGCTACCAACTCTTTTTCCGAAG
GTAACTGGCTTCAGCAGAGCGCAGATACCAAATACTGTTCTTCTAGTGTAGCCGTAGTTAGGCCACCACT
TCAAGAACTCTGTAGCACCGCCTACATACCTCGCTCTGCTAATCCTGTTACCAGTGGCTGCTGCCAGTGG
CGATAAGTCGTGTCTTACCGGGTTGGACTCAAGACGATAGTTACCGGATAAGGCGCAGCGGTCGGGCTGA
ACGGGGGGTTCGTGCACACAGCCCAGCTTGGAGCGAACGACCTACACCGAACTGAGATACCTACAGCGTG
AGCTATGAGAAAGCGCCACGCTTCCCGAAGGGAGAAAGGCGGACAGGTATCCGGTAAGCGGCAGGGTCGG
AACAGGAGAGCGCACGAGGGAGCTTCCAGGGGGAAACGCCTGGTATCTTTATAGTCCTGTCGGGTTTCGC
CACCTCTGACTTGAGCGTCGATTTTTGTGATGCTCGTCAGGGGGGCGGAGCCTATGGAAAAACGCCAGCA
ACGCGGCCTTTTTACGGTTCCTGGCCTTTTGCTGGCCTTTTGCTCACATGTTCTTTCCTGCGTTATCCCC
TGATTCTGTGGATAACCGTATTACCGCCTTTGAGTGAGCTGATACCGCTCGCCGCAGCCGAACGACCGAG
CGCAGCGAGTCAGTGAGCGAGGAAGCGGAAG
Features (pLannotate 1.2.2; 18 found; start..end, strand, type, name):
      2..94      +  CDS            lacI (fragment): lac repressor; lacI; The lac repressor binds to the lac operator to inhibit transcription in E. coli. This inhibition can be relieved by adding lactose or isopropyl-β-D-thiogalactopyranoside (IPTG).
    107..128     +  protein_bind   CAP binding site: CAP binding activates transcription in the presence of cAMP. E. coli catabolite activator protein
    143..173     +  promoter       lac promoter: promoter for the E. coli lac operon
    181..197     +  protein_bind   lac operator: The lac repressor binds to the lac operator to inhibit transcription in E. coli. This inhibition can be relieved by adding lactose or isopropyl-β-D-thiogalactopyranoside (IPTG). lac repressor encoded by lacI
    239..257     +  promoter       SP6 promoter: promoter for bacteriophage SP6 RNA polymerase
    345..366     +  protein_bind   attB2 (fragment): mutant version of attB; recombination site for the Gateway® BP reaction BP Clonase™
    378..441     -  misc_RNA       gRNA scaffold (fragment): guide RNA scaffold for the Streptococcus pyogenes CRISPR/Cas9 system
    460..700     -  promoter       U6 promoter: RNA polymerase III promoter for human U6 snRNA
    752..771     -  protein_bind   attB1 (fragment): mutant version of attB; recombination site for the Gateway® BP reaction BP Clonase™
    840..858     -  promoter       T7 promoter: promoter for bacteriophage T7 RNA polymerase
    861..1008    +  CDS            lacZα (fragment): LacZα fragment of β-galactosidase; lacZ fragment
   1018..1321    +  CDS            ccdB (fragment): CcdB, a bacterial toxin that poisons DNA gyrase; ccdB; Plasmids containing the ccdB gene cannot be propagated in standard E. coli strains.
   1369..1638    +  CDS            tnpA (fragment): TN5P_ECOLX - Also known as tnp. Experimental evidence at protein level: Swiss-Prot protein existence level 1. Mediates transposition of transposon Tn5 by a 'cut and paste' mechanism. First, the monomeric transposase binds the 19 bp inverted DNA repeats flanking the transposon. Then, dimerization of the DNA- bound transposase creates a synaptic DNA complex. After nicking of the first DNA strand, excision of the transposon proceeds through a series of intermediates. The transposase then mediates the insertion of the transposon at a new site by strand transfer. The activity of the wild- type tran
   1670..2464    +  CDS            NeoR/KanR: aminoglycoside phosphotransferase from Tn5; aph(3')-II (or nptII); confers resistance to neomycin, kanamycin, and G418 (Geneticin®)
   2485..2535    -  misc_feature   bom (fragment): basis of mobility region from pBR322
   2562..2650    +  promoter       AmpR promoter (fragment): bla
   2670..3044    +  CDS            BleoR: antibiotic-binding protein; Sh ble from Streptoalloteichus hindustanus; confers resistance to bleomycin, phleomycin, and Zeocin™
   3182..3770    +  rep_origin     ori: high-copy-number ColE1/pMB1/pBR322/pUC origin of replication
