[The description below was written by a language model from this plasmid's Addgene catalogue record and the feature table of its GenBank file; any pLannotate feature table in this document was generated separately and was not available to it.]
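Description:
Cas9 sgRNA vector is an empty-backbone CRISPR plasmid of 3,952 bp for expressing single guide RNAs in mammalian cells. It was derived from an earlier gRNA cloning vector by inserting a synthesized chimeric guide RNA expression cassette. It is maintained in E. coli as a high-copy plasmid through an annotated bacterial origin of replication and is selected with kanamycin via the NeoR/KanR gene. A BleoR (bleomycin/zeocin-family resistance) open reading frame is also annotated, although the record does not describe its use. A lac promoter is another backbone element listed in the feature table.

The functional cassette lies on the complementary strand and is compact. A U6 promoter, a standard RNA polymerase III promoter for small RNAs, sits directly upstream of two closely spaced BbsI sites, and these are followed by the guide RNA scaffold and a short termination signal. BbsI is a type IIS enzyme that cuts outside its recognition sequence. Digestion therefore removes the small stuffer and leaves defined overhangs, so a target-specific spacer (typically a pair of annealed oligonucleotides) can be ligated directionally between the promoter and the scaffold. Transcription from U6 then yields a complete sgRNA made of the user's spacer fused to the Cas9-binding scaffold. T7 and Sp6 primer sites flank the cassette and allow the inserted guide to be checked by sequencing.

No Cas9 coding sequence or mammalian reporter is annotated, so the nuclease must be supplied from another source. The associated publication concerns engineering human stem cell lines with inducible gene knockout using CRISPR/Cas9, which is consistent with using this vector to deliver guides into cells that express Cas9.
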