Addgene plasmid #68463: Cas9 sgRNA vector
Purpose: (Empty Backbone) Cas9 sgRNA vector for cloning
Depositing lab: Su-Chun Zhang. Depositing organization: University of Wisconsin, Madison. Publication: Engineering Human Stem Cell Lines with Inducible Gene Knockout using CRISPR/Cas9. Chen Y, Cao J, Xiong M, Petersen AJ, Dong Y, Tao Y, Huang CT, Du Z, Zhang SC. Cell Stem Cell. 2015 Jul 1. pii: S1934-5909(15)00261-1. doi: 10.1016/j.stem.2015.06.001. PubMed 26145478.
Backbone
  Vector backbone: gRNA cloning vector (Addgene plasmid #41824)
  Backbone size (bp): 3900
  Modifications to backbone: A previously described chimeric guide RNA expression cassette was ordered as gBlocks and cloned into the gRNA cloning vector (Addgene plasmid #41824). The new sgRNA cloning vector (Cas9 sgRNA vector) includes two BbsI restriction sites for rapid cloning of sgRNA
  Vector type: Mammalian Expression, CRISPR
  Promoter: U6
Growth in bacteria
  Bacterial resistance: Kanamycin, 50 μg/mL
  Growth temperature: 37°C
  Growth strain: Top10
  Copy number: High Copy
Gene/Insert
  Cloning method: Restriction Enzyme
  Sequencing primers: 5′ T7; 3′ Sp6
Terms and licenses: Academic/Nonprofit Terms; Industry Terms: Not Available to Industry
Depositor comments: Please follow the sgRNA cloning protocol provided by the Su-Chun Zhang laboratory to use this plasmid.
How to cite: Cas9 sgRNA vector was a gift from Su-Chun Zhang (Addgene plasmid # 68463 ; http://n2t.net/addgene:68463 ; RRID:Addgene_68463)
