>Addgene plasmid #68463 | Cas9 sgRNA vector | addgene partial sequence | sequence record 122673 | T7 5'-TAATACGACTCACTATAGGG-3'
CTCGAGCGGCCGCCAGTGTGATGGATATCTGCAGAATTCGCCCTTTGTACAAAAAAGCAGGCTTTAAAGG
AACCAATTCAGTCGACTGGATCCGGTACCAAGGTCGGGCAGGAAGAGGGCCTATTTCCCATGATTCCTTC
ATATTTGCATATACGATACAAGGCTGTTAGAGAGATAATTAGAATTAATTTGACTGTAAACACAAAGATA
TTAGTACAAAATACGTGACGTAGAAAGTAATAATTTCTTGGGTAGTTTGCAGTTTTAAAATTATGTTTTA
AAATGGACTATCATATGCTTACCGTAACTTGAAAGTATTTCGATTTCTTGGCTTTATATATCTTGTGGAA
AGGACGGGTCTTCGAGAAGACGTGAAATAGCAAGTTAAAATAAGGCTAGTCCGTTATCAACTTGAAAAAG
TGGCACCGAGTCGGTGCTTTTTTTCTAGACCCAGCTTTCTTGTACAAAGTTGGCATTAAAGGGCGAATTC
CAGCACACTGGCGGCCGTTACTAGTGGATCCGAGCTCGGTACCAAGCTTGATGCATAGCTTGAGTATTCT
ATAGTGTCACCTAAATAGCTTGGCGTAATCATGGTCATAGCTGTTTCCTGTGTGAAATTGTTATCCGCTC
ACAATTCCACACAACATACGAGCCGGAAGCATAAAGTGTAAAGCCTGGGGTGCCTAATGAGTGAGCTAAC
TCACATTAATTGCGTTGCGCTCACTGCCCGCTTTCCAGTCGGGAAACCTGTCGTGCCAGCTGCATTAATG
AATCGGCCAACGCGCGGGGAGAGGCGGTTTGCGTATTGGGCGCTCTTCCGCTTCCTCGCTCACTGACTCG
CTGCGCTCGGTCGTTCGGCTGCGGCGAGCGGTATCAGCTCACTCAAAGGCGGTAATACGGTTATCCACAG
AATCAGGGGATA
